Addgene plasmid #66431: MC5R-Tango
Purpose: Expression of G protein-coupled receptors for PRESTO-Tango: parallel receptorome expression and screening via transcriptional output, with transcriptional activation following arrestin translocation
Depositing lab: Bryan Roth. Depositing organization: University of North Carolina at Chapel Hill. Publication: PRESTO-Tango as an open-source resource for interrogation of the druggable human GPCRome. Kroeze WK, Sassano MF, Huang XP, Lansu K, McCorvy JD, Giguere PM, Sciaky N, Roth BL. Nat Struct Mol Biol. 2015 May;22(5):362-9. doi: 10.1038/nsmb.3014. Epub 2015 Apr 20. PubMed 25895059.
Backbone
  Vector backbone: empty Tango
  Backbone size w/o insert (bp): 6632
  Vector type: Mammalian Expression
  Selectable markers: Neomycin (select with G418)
Growth in bacteria
  Bacterial resistance: Ampicillin, 100 μg/mL
  Growth temperature: 37°C
  Growth strain: DH5alpha
  Copy number: High Copy
Gene/Insert
  Gene/Insert name: MC5R
  Species: H. sapiens (human)
  Insert size (bp): 975
  Entrez Gene: MC5R (a.k.a. MC2)
  Promoter: CMV
  Tag / fusion protein: FLAG (N terminal on backbone)
  Cloning method: Restriction Enzyme; 5′ cloning site NotI (not destroyed); 3′ cloning site XhoI (unknown if destroyed)
  Sequencing primers: 5′ CMV-F; 3′ Tet-R
Terms and licenses: Academic/Nonprofit Terms; Industry Terms: Not Available to Industry
Depositor comments: Please note: Most of the PRESTO-Tango vectors do not contain the XhoI cut site downstream of the tTA sequence and instead carry an XbaI site. If you need to perform an XhoI digest we recommend sequencing with a forward primer at the C-terminus of tTA to determine which of the two sites is present. Suggested primer: 5-gagctccacttagacggcgagg-3. Original backbone was pcDNA3.1(+). These plasmids were generated as part of the Illuminating the Druggable Genome (IDG) program sponsored by the NIH Common Fund. The goal of this program is to identify, gather, and distribute information and resources for proteins that currently are not well-studied yet belong to commonly drug-targeted protein families: protein kinases, non-olfactory G-protein coupled receptors (GPCRs), and ion channels. The IDG program is designed to develop fundamental research tools for understudied proteins, elucidate their function, and disseminate the IDG-related resources and data to the greater scientific community.
How to cite: MC5R-Tango was a gift from Bryan Roth (Addgene plasmid # 66431 ; http://n2t.net/addgene:66431 ; RRID:Addgene_66431)
