[The description below was written by a language model from this plasmid's Addgene catalogue record.]
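Description:
MC5R-Tango is a mammalian expression plasmid from the PRESTO-Tango collection, a set of G protein-coupled receptor constructs built for parallel screening of receptor activation through a transcriptional readout. It is based on an "empty Tango" backbone of about 6.6 kb that was itself derived from pcDNA3.1(+). The plasmid is maintained at high copy in E. coli under ampicillin selection. It also carries a neomycin resistance marker, so transfected mammalian cells can be selected with G418.

The insert is the human melanocortin 5 receptor (MC5R) coding sequence, about 975 bp, cloned by restriction enzymes between a NotI site at the 5′ end and a 3′ site recorded as XhoI. Expression is driven by the CMV promoter, and the backbone supplies an N-terminal FLAG tag, which is useful for detecting the receptor. The depositor comments indicate that a tTA (tetracycline transactivator) sequence lies downstream of the receptor. They also note that most vectors in the series carry an XbaI site rather than XhoI after tTA, so the identity of that site in a given clone should be confirmed by sequencing.

In the Tango approach, as the stated purpose summarises, agonist activation of the receptor leads to arrestin translocation, which is coupled to transcriptional activation and so converts receptor engagement into a reporter signal independent of G protein coupling. The record does not list the other fusion elements linking the receptor to tTA, and no feature table is provided. The plasmid was generated under a programme aimed at providing tools for understudied members of druggable protein families. It is typically used to profile ligands and screen compounds at MC5R.
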