>Addgene plasmid #66431 | MC5R-Tango | depositor partial sequence | sequence record 113475 | empty Tango
GACGGATCGGGAGATCTCCCGATCCCCTATGGTGCACTCTCAGTACAATCTGCTCTGATGCCGCATAGTT
AAGCCAGTATCTGCTCCCTGCTTGTGTGTTGGAGGTCGCTGAGTAGTGCGCGAGCAAAATTTAAGCTACA
ACAAGGCAAGGCTTGACCGACAATTGCATGAAGAATCTGCTTAGGGTTAGGCGTTTTGCGCTGCTTCGCG
ATGTACGGGCCAGATATACGCGTTGACATTGATTATTGACTAGTTATTAATAGTAATCAATTACGGGGTC
ATTAGTTCATAGCCCATATATGGAGTTCCGCGTTACATAACTTACGGTAAATGGCCCGCCTGGCTGACCG
CCCAACGACCCCCGCCCATTGACGTCAATAATGACGTATGTTCCCATAGTAACGCCAATAGGGACTTTCC
ATTGACGTCAATGGGTGGAGTATTTACGGTAAACTGCCCACTTGGCAGTACATCAAGTGTATCATATGCC
AAGTACGCCCCCTATTGACGTCAATGACGGTAAATGGCCCGCCTGGCATTATGCCCAGTACATGACCTTA
TGGGACTTTCCTACTTGGCAGTACATCTACGTATTAGTCATCGCTATTACCATGGTGATGCGGTTTTGGC
AGTACATCAATGGGCGTGGATAGCGGTTTGACTCACGGGGATTTCCAAGTCTCCACCCCATTGACGTCAA
TGGGAGTTTGTTTTGGCACCAAAATCAACGGGACTTTCCAAAATGTCGTAACAACTCCGCCCCATTGACG
CAAATGGGCGGTAGGCGTGTACGGTGGGAGGTCTATATAAGCAGAGCTCTCTGGCTAACTAGAGAACCCA
CTGCTTACTGGCTTATCGAAATTAATACGACTCACTATAGGGAGACCCAAGCTGGCTAGCGTTTAAACTT
AAGCTTGGTACCGAGCTCGGATCCACTAGTCCAGTGTGGTGGAATTCTGCAGATATCCAGCACAGTGGCG
GCCGCGCCACCATGAAGACGATCATCGCCCTGAGCTACATCTTCTGCCTGGTATTCGCCGACTACAAGGA
CGATGATGACGCCAGCATCGATACCGGTGGACGCACCCCACCCAGCCTGGGTCCCCAAGATGAGTCCTGC
ACCACCGCCAGCTCCTCCCTGGCCAAGGACACTTCATCGACCGGTGAGAACCTGTACTTCCAGCTAAGAT
TAGATAAAAGTAAAGTGATTAACAGCGCATTAGAGCTGCTTAATGAGGTCGGAATCGAAGGTTTAACAAC
CCGTAAACTCGCCCAGAAGCTAGGTGTAGAGCAGCCTACATTGTATTGGCATGTAAAAAATAAGCGGGCT
TTGCTCGACGCCTTAGCCATTGAGATGTTAGATAGGCACCATACTCACTTTTGCCCTTTAGAAGGGGAAA
GCTGGCAAGATTTTTTACGTAATAACGCTAAAAGTTTTAGATGTGCTTTACTAAGTCATCGCGATGGAGC
AAAAGTACATTTAGGTACACGGCCTACAGAAAAACAGTATGAAACTCTCGAAAATCAATTAGCCTTTTTA
TGCCAACAAGGTTTTTCACTAGAGAATGCATTATATGCACTCAGCGCTGTGGGGCATTTTACTTTAGGTT
GCGTATTGGAAGATCAAGAGCATCAAGTCGCTAAAGAAGAAAGGGAAACACCTACTACTGATAGTATGCC
GCCATTATTACGACAAGCTATCGAATTATTTGATCACCAAGGTGCAGAGCCAGCCTTCTTATTCGGCCTT
GAATTGATCATATGCGGATTAGAAAAACAACTTAAATGTGAAAGTGGGTCCGCGTACAGCCGCGCGCGTA
CGAAAAACAATTACGGGTCTACCATCGAGGGCCTGCTCGATCTCCCGGACGACGACGCCCCCGAAGAGGC
GGGGCTGGCGGCTCCGCGCCTGTCCTTTCTCCCCGCGGGACACACGCGCAGACTGTCGACGGCCCCCCCG
ACCGATGTCAGCCTGGGGGACGAGCTCCACTTAGACGGCGAGGACGTGGCGATGGCGCATGCCGACGCGC
TAGACGATTTCGATCTGGACATGTTGGGGGACGGGGATTCCCCGGGTCCGGGATTTACCCCCCACGACTC
CGCCCCCTACGGCGCTCTGGATATGGCCGACTTCGAGTTTGAGCAGATGTTTACCGATGCCCTTGGAATT
GACGAGTACGGTGGGTAGCTCGAGTCTAGAGGGCCCGTTTAAACCCGCTGATCAGCCTCGACTGTGCCTT
CTAGTTGCCAGCCATCTGTTGTTTGCCCCTCCCCCGTGCCTTCCTTGACCCTGGAAGGTGCCACTCCCAC
TGTCCTTTCCTAATAAAATGAGGAAATTGCATCGCATTGTCTGAGTAGGTGTCATTCTATTCTGGGGGGT
GGGGTGGGGCAGGACAGCAAGGGGGAGGATTGGGAAGACAATAGCAGGCATGCTGGGGATGCGGTGGGCT
CTATGGCTTCTGAGGCGGAAAGAACCAGCTGGGGCTCTAGGGGGTATCCCC
[124 nt withheld, positions 2502-2625]
C
[91 nt withheld, positions 2627-2717]
A
[49 nt withheld, positions 2719-2767]
CCTTTGACGTTGGAGTCCACGTTCTTT
[37 nt withheld, positions 2795-2831]
ACCCTATCTCGGTCTATTCTTTTGATTTATAAGGGATTTTGCCGATTTCGGCCTATTGGTTAAAAAATGA
GCTGATTTAACAAAAATTTAACGCGAATTAATTCTGTGGAATGTGTGTCAGTTAGGGTGTGGAAAGTCCC
CAGGCTCCCCAGCAGGCAGAAGTATGCAAAGCATGCATCTCAATTAGTCAGCAACCAGGTGTGGAAAGTC
CCCAGGCTCCCCAGCAGGCAGAAGTATGCAAAGCATGCATCTCAATTAGTCAGCAACCATAGTCCCGCCC
CTAACTCCGCCCATCCCGCCCCTAACTCCGCCCAGTTCCGCCCATTCTCCGCCCCATGGCTGACTAATTT
TTTTTATTTATGCAGAGGCCGAGGCCGCCTCTGCCTCTGAGCTATTCCAGAAGTAGTGAGGAGGCTTTTT
TGGAGGCCTAGGCTTTTGCAAAAAGCTCCCGGGAGCTTGTATATCCATTTTCGGATCTGATCAAGAGACA
GGATGAGGATCGTTTCGCATGATTGAACAAGATGGATTGCACGCAGGTTCTCCGGCCGCTTGGGTGGAGA
GGCTATTCGGCTATGACTGGGCACAACAGACAATCGGCTGCTCTGATGCCGCCGTGTTCCGGCTGTCAGC
GCAGGGGCGCCCGGTTCTTTTTGTCAAGACCGACCTGTCCGGTGCCCTGAATGAACTGCAGGACGAGGCA
GCGCGGCTATCGTGGCTGGCCACGACGGGCGTTCCTTGCGCAGCTGTGCTCGACGTTGTCACTGAAGCGG
GAAGGGACTGGCTGCTATTGGGCGAAGTGCCGGGGCAGGATCTCCTGTCATCTCACCTTGCTCCTGCCGA
GAAAGTATCCATCATGGCTGATGCAATGCGGCGGCTGCATACGCTTGATCCGGCTACCTGCCCATTCGAC
CACCAAGCGAAACATCGCATCGAGCGAGCACGTACTCGGATGGAAGCCGGTCTTGTCGATCAGGATGATC
TGGACGAAGAGCATCAGGGGCTCGCGCCAGCCGAACTGTTCGCCAGGCTCAAGGCGCGCATGCCCGACGG
CGAGGATCTCGTCGTGACCCATGGCGATGCCTGCTTGCCGAATATCATGGTGGAAAATGGCCGCTTTTCT
GGATTCATCGACTGTGGCCGGCTGGGTGTGGCGGACCGCTATCAGGACATAGCGTTGGCTACCCGTGATA
TTGCTGAAGAGCTTGGCGGCGAATGGGCTGACCGCTTCCTCGTGCTTTACGGTATCGCCGCTCCCGATTC
GCAGCGCATCGCCTTCTATCGCCTTCTTGACGAGTTCTTCTGAGCGGGACTCTGGGGTTCGAAATGACCG
ACCAAGCGACGCCCAACCTGCCATCACGAGATTTCGATTCCACCGCCGCCTTCTATGAAAGGTTGGGCTT
CGGAATCGTTTTCCGGGACGCCGGCTGGATGATCCTCCAGCGCGGGGATCTCATGCTGGAGTTCTTCGCC
CACCCCAACTTGTTTATTGCAGCTTATAATGGTTACAAATAAAGCAATAGCATCACAAATTTCACAAATA
AAGCATTTTTTTCACTGCATTCTAGTTGTGGTTTGTCCAAACTCATCAATGTATCTTATCATGTCTGTAT
ACCGTCGACCTCTAGCTAGAGCTTGGCGTAATCATGGTCATAGCTGTTTCCTGTGTGAAATTGTTATCCG
CTCACAATTCCACACAACATACGAGCCGGAAGCATAAAGTGTAAAGCCTGGGGTGCCTAATGAGTGAGCT
AACTCACATTAATTGCGTTGCGCTCACTGCCCGCTTTCCAGTCGGGAAACCTGTCGTGCCAGCTGCATTA
ATGAATCGGCCAACGCGCGGGGAGAGGCGGTTTGCGTATTGGGCGCTCTTCCGCTTCCTCGCTCACTGAC
TCGCTGCGCTCGGTCGTTCGGCTGCGGCGAGCGGTATCAGCTCACTCAAAGGCGGTAATACGGTTATCCA
CAGAATCAGGGGATAACGCAGGAAAGAACATGTGAGCAAAAGGCCAGCAAAAGGCCAGGAACCGTAAAAA
GGCCGCGTTGCTGGCGTTTTTCCATAGGCTCCGCCCCCCTGACGAGCATCACAAAAATCGACGCTCAAGT
CAGAGGTGGCGAAACCCGACAGGACTATAAAGATACCAGGCGTTTCCCCCTGGAAGCTCCCTCGTGCGCT
CTCCTGTTCCGACCCTGCCGCTTACCGGATACCTGTCCGCCTTTCTCCCTTCGGGAAGCGTGGCGCTTTC
TCATAGCTCACGCTGTAGGTATCTCAGTTCGGTGTAGGTCGTTCGCTCCAAGCTGGGCTGTGTGCACGAA
CCCCCCGTTCAGCCCGACCGCTGCGCCTTATCCGGTAACTATCGTCTTGAGTCCAACCCGGTAAGACACG
ACTTATCGCCACTGGCAGCAGCCACTGGTAACAGGATTAGCAGAGCGAGGTATGTAGGCGGTGCTACAGA
GTTCTTGAAGTGGTGGCCTAACTACGGCTACACTAGAAGAACAGTATTTGGTATCTGCGCTCTGCTGAAG
CCAGTTACCTTCGGAAAAAGAGTTGGTAGCTCTTGATCCGGCAAACAAACCACCGCTGGTAGCGGTTTTT
TTGTTTGCAAGCAGCAGATTACGCGCAGAAAAAAAGGATCTCAAGAAGATCCTTTGATCTTTTCTACGGG
GTCTGACGCTCAGTGGAACGAAAACTCACGTTAAGGGATTTTGGTCATGAGATTATCAAAAAGGATCTTC
ACCTAGATCCTTTTAAATTAAAAATGAAGTTTTAAATCAATCTAAAGTATATATGAGTAAACTTGGTCTG
ACAGTTACCAATGCTTAATCAGTGAGGCACCTATCTCAGCGATCTGTCTATTTCGTTCATCCATAGTTGC
CTGACTCCCCGTCGTGTAGATAACTACGATACGGGAGGGCTTACCATCTGGCCCCAGTGCTGCAATGATA
CCGCGAGACCCACGCTCACCGGCTCCAGATTTATCAGCAATAAACCAGCCAGCCGGAAGGGCCGAGCGCA
GAAGTGGTCCTGCAACTTTATCCGCCTCCATCCAGTCTATTAATTGTTGCCGGGAAGCTAGAGTAAGTAG
TTCGCCAGTTAATAGTTTGCGCAACGTTGTTGCCATTGCTACAGGCATCGTGGTGTCACGCTCGTCGTTT
GGTATGGCTTCATTCAGCTCCGGTTCCCAACGATCAAGGCGAGTTACATGATCCCCCATGTTGTGCAAAA
AAGCGGTTAGCTCCTTCGGTCCTCCGATCGTTGTCAGAAGTAAGTTGGCCGCAGTGTTATCACTCATGGT
TATGGCAGCACTGCATAATTCTCTTACTGTCATGCCATCCGTAAGATGCTTTTCTGTGACTGGTGAGTAC
TCAACCAAGTCATTCTGAGAATAGTGTATGCGGCGACCGAGTTGCTCTTGCCCGGCGTCAATACGGGATA
ATACCGCGCCACATAGCAGAACTTTAAAAGTGCTCATCATTGGAAAACGTTCTTCGGGGCGAAAACTCTC
AAGGATCTTACCGCTGTTGAGATCCAGTTCGATGTAACCCACTCGTGCACCCAACTGATCTTCAGCATCT
TTTACTTTCACCAGCGTTTCTGGGTGAGCAAAAACAGGAAGGCAAAATGCCGCAAAAAAGGGAATAAGGG
CGACACGGAAATGTTGAATACTCATACTCTTCCTTTTTCAATATTATTGAAGCATTTATCAGGGTTATTG
TCTCATGAGCGGATACATATTTGAATGTATTTAGAAAAATAAACAAATAGGGGTTCCGCGCACATTTCCC
CGAAAAGTGCCACCTGACGTC
