>Addgene plasmid #66431 | MC5R-Tango | depositor partial sequence | sequence record 113476 | MC5R
ATGAATTCCTCTTTTCATCTTCACTTTCTTGACTTGAATTTGAATGCTACGGAGGGAAACTTGAGCGGTC
CGAATGTGAAGAACAAGTCATCACCTTGTGAGGACATGGGGATTGCTGTTGAGGTGTTCTTGACCCTGGG
GGTGATCAGCCTCCTCGAAAACATACTGGTAATTGGGGCGATCGTCAAGAACAAAAACCTGCATAGTCCC
ATGTACTTTTTTGTGTGCTCTCTGGCAGTCGCGGATATGCTGGTCAGCATGTCATCCGCCTGGGAGACAA
TCACGATTTACCTGCTGAATAATAAACACCTGGTGATCGCAGACGCCTTCGTACGGCACATTGACAACGT
GTTTGACTCTATGATCTGCATTAGTGTGGTGGCCAGTATGTGCTCTCTGCTGGCTATAGCTGTAGATCGG
TATGTGACCATCTTCTACGCCTTGAGATATCATCACATTATGACTGCCAGGCGCAGCGGCGCCATCATTG
CCGGTATCTGGGCTTTCTGCACAGGTTGCGGTATTGTGTTCATCCTGTACTCTGAATCCACATATGTGAT
CCTGTGTCTGATCTCCATGTTCTTCGCGATGCTGTTTCTGCTGGTATCCCTCTATATCCATATGTTTCTT
CTCGCCCGCACGCACGTGAAACGGATCGCCGCATTGCCAGGAGCCTCTAGCGCCAGGCAGAGGACCTCAA
TGCAAGGAGCTGTGACCGTGACTATGCTTCTGGGGGTGTTTACTGTGTGCTGGGCCCCATTCTTCTTGCA
CCTGACGTTGATGCTGTCTTGCCCCCAGAATCTCTACTGTAGCCGATTTATGAGCCACTTTAATATGTAC
CTGATCCTGATTATGTGTAACAGCGTAATGGATCCTCTGATATACGCATTTCGCTCCCAGGAAATGCGGA
AAACATTTAAGGAGATCATTTGTTGTCGGGGGTTTCGAATAGCATGCAGCTTCCCTAGGCGGGAT
