>Addgene plasmid #66431 | MC5R-Tango | addgene partial sequence | sequence record 120455 | CMV-F 5'-CGCAAATGGGCGGTAGGCGTG-3'
GCTCTCTGGCTAACTAGAGAACCCACTGCTTACTGGGCTTATCGAAATTAATACGACTCACTATAGGGAG
ACCCAAGCTGGCTAGCGTTTAAACTTAAGCTTGGTACCGAGCTCGGATCCACTAGTCCAGTGTGGTGGAA
TTCTGCAGATATCCAGCACAGTGGCGGCCGCGCCACCATGAAGACGATCATCGCCCTGAGCTACATCTTC
TGCCTGGTATTCGCCGACTACAAGGACGATGATGACGCCAGCATCGATATGAATTCCTCTTTTCATCTTC
ACTTTCTTGACTTGAATTTGAATGCTACGGAGGGAAACTTGAGCGGTCCGAATGTGAAGAACAAGTCATC
ACCTTGTGAGGACATGGGGATTGCTGTTGAGGTGTTCTTGACCCTGGGGGTGATCAGCCTCCTCGAAAAC
ATACTGGTAATTGGGGCGATCGTCAAGAACAAAAACCTGCATAGTCCCATGTACTTTTTTGTGTGCTCTC
TGGCAGTCGCGGATATGCTGGTCAGCATGTCATCCGCCTGGGAGACAATCACGATTTACCTGCTGAATAA
TAAACACCTGGTGATCGCAGACGCCTTCGTACGGCACATTGACAACGTGTTTGACTCTATGATCTGCATT
AGTGTGGTGGCCAGTATGTGCTCTCTGCTGGCTATAGCTGTAGATCGGTATGTGACCATCTTCTACGCCT
TGAGATATCATCACATTATGACTGCCAGGCGCAGCGGCGCCATCATTGCCGGTATCTGGGCTTTCTGCAC
AGGTTGCGGTATTGTGTTCATCCTGTACTCTGAATCCACATATGTGATCCTGTGTCTGATCTCCATGTTC
TTCGCGATGCTGTTTCTGCTGGTATCCCTCTATATCCATATGTTTCTTCTCGCCCGCACGCACGTGAAAC
GGATCGCC
