>Addgene plasmid #66431 | MC5R-Tango | addgene partial sequence | sequence record 120456 | Tet-R 5'-GGCGAGTTTACGGGTTGTTA-3'
GCTCTAATGCGCTGTTAATCACTTTACTTTTATCTAATCTTAGCTGGAAGTACAGGTTCTCACCGGTCGA
TGAAGTGTCCTTGGCCAGGGAGGAGCTGGCGGTGGTGCAGGACTCATCTTGGGGACCCAGGCTGGGTGGG
GTGCGTCCACCGGTATCGATATCCCGCCTAGGGAAGCTGCATGCTATTCGAAACCCCCGACAACAAATGA
TCTCCTTAAATGTTTTCCGCATTTCCTGGGAGCGAAATGCGTATATCAGAGGATCCATTACGCTGTTACA
CATAATCAGGATCAGGTACATATTAAAGTGGCTCATAAATCGGCTACAGTAGAGATTCTGGGGGCAAGAC
AGCATCAACGTCAGGTGCAAGAAGAATGGGGCCCAGCACACAGTAAACACCCCCAGAAGCATAGTCACGG
TCACAGCTCCTTGCATTGAGGTCCTCTGCCTGGCGCTAGAGGCTCCTGGCAATGCGGCGATCCGTTTCAC
GTGCGTGCGGGCGAGAAGAAACATATGGATATAGAGGGATACCAGCAGAAACAGCATCGCGAAGAACATG
GAGATCAGACACAGGATCACATATGTGGATTCAGAGTACAGGATGAACACAATACCGCAACCTGTGCAGA
AAGCCCAGATACCGGCAATGATGGCGCCGCTGCGCCTGGCAGTCATAATGTGATGATATCTCAAGGCGTA
GAAGATGGTCACATACCGATCTACAGCTATAGCCAGCAGAGAGCACATACTGGCCACCACACTAATGCAG
ATCATAGAGTCAAACACGTTGTCAATGTGCCGTACGAAGGCGTCTGCGATCACCAGGTGTTTATTATTCA
GCAGGTAAATCGTGATTGTCTCCCAGGCGGATGACATGCTGACCAGCATATCCGCGACTGCCAGAGAGCA
CACAAAAAAGTACATGGGACTATGCAGGTTTTTGTTCTTGACGATCGCCCCAATTACCAGTATGTTTTCG
AGGAGGCTGATCACCCCCAGG
